Addgene plasmid #77601: MAP2K2 gRNA (BRDN0001147718)
Purpose: 3rd generation lentiviral gRNA plasmid targeting human MAP2K2
Depositing lab: John Doench & David Root. Depositing organization: Broad Institute. Publication: Optimized sgRNA design to maximize activity and minimize off-target effects of CRISPR-Cas9. Doench JG, Fusi N, Sullender M, Hegde M, Vaimberg EW, Donovan KF, Smith I, Tothova Z, Wilen C, Orchard R, Virgin HW, Listgarten J, Root DE. Nat Biotechnol. 2016 Jan 18. doi: 10.1038/nbt.3437. PubMed 26780180.
Backbone
  Vector backbone: lentiGuide-Puro
  Backbone manufacturer: Zhang Lab (Addgene plasmid # 52963)
  Vector type: Mammalian Expression, Lentiviral, CRISPR
  Selectable markers: Puromycin
Growth in bacteria
  Bacterial resistance: Ampicillin, 100 μg/mL
  Growth temperature: 37°C
  Growth strain: DH5alpha
  Copy number: High Copy
Gene/Insert
  Gene/Insert name: MAP2K2 (alt names: MAP2K2; NM_030662.3)
  gRNA/shRNA sequence: GGCCCATCCCCTACCAGCGA
  Species: H. sapiens (human)
  Entrez Gene: MAP2K2 (a.k.a. CFC4, MAPKK2, MEK2, MKK2, PRKMK2)
  Promoter: hU6
  Cloning method: Unknown
  Sequencing primers: 5′ U6-F; 3′ pS2-R
Terms and licenses: Academic/Nonprofit Terms; Industry Terms: Not Available to Industry
Depositor comments: The gRNA was designed to target the following Genbank reference sequence(s): NM_030662.3. Note that this plasmid does NOT contain Cas9. It should be used in conjunction with lentiCas9-Blast (Addgene #52962) or otherwise with cell lines already expressing Cas9. Browse the full kinome gRNA library at http://www.addgene.org/pooled-library/broadgpp-human-kinome/ or visit http://www.broadinstitute.org/rnai/public/ for detailed protocols and information.
How to cite: MAP2K2 gRNA (BRDN0001147718) was a gift from John Doench & David Root (Addgene plasmid # 77601 ; http://n2t.net/addgene:77601 ; RRID:Addgene_77601)
