[The description below was written by a language model from this plasmid's Addgene catalogue record and pLannotate feature annotations shown in this document.]
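Description:
MAP2K2 gRNA (BRDN0001147718) is a third-generation lentiviral guide RNA plasmid built on the lentiGuide-Puro backbone, designed to deliver a single Streptococcus pyogenes Cas9 guide against human MAP2K2 (also known as MEK2) into mammalian cells. In bacteria it is maintained through a high-copy ColE1/pUC-type origin and selected with ampicillin via the β-lactamase gene. The backbone also carries an f1 origin, an SV40 origin and poly(A) signal, and leftover lac, T7 and T3 elements from the cloning vector.

The viral genome is transcribed from an RSV promoter fused to a truncated HIV-1 5' LTR, which makes packaging Tat-independent. It contains the Ψ packaging signal with a gag fragment, the Rev response element for nuclear export of the unspliced genomic RNA, a cPPT/CTS to aid nuclear import, and a self-inactivating ΔU3 3' LTR that disables LTR promoter activity after integration. Two expression units sit within this frame. A human U6 RNA polymerase III promoter drives the MAP2K2-specific spacer joined to the Cas9 gRNA scaffold. Downstream, the EF-1α core promoter with its intron A drives puromycin N-acetyltransferase, followed by a WPRE to boost transcript levels, so that transduced cells can be selected with puromycin.

The plasmid does not encode Cas9, so it must be paired with a separate Cas9 lentiviral vector or used in cells that already express the nuclease. The guide was designed against a MAP2K2 RefSeq transcript and belongs to a human kinome guide collection, making it suited to targeted knockout of MAP2K2 in individual or pooled loss-of-function experiments.
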