Features (pLannotate 1.2.2; 29 found; start..end, strand, type, name):
     14..80      +  CDS            small t antigen (fragment): SV40 (simian virus 40) small t antigen
    106..317     +  promoter       EF-1α core promoter: core promoter for human elongation factor EF-1α
    318..1256    +  intron         EF-1α intron A: intron upstream of the start codon of human EF-1α
   1278..1877    +  CDS            PuroR (fragment): puromycin N-acetyltransferase; pac from Streptomyces; confers resistance to puromycin
   1893..2481    +  misc_feature   WPRE: woodchuck hepatitis virus posttranscriptional regulatory element
   2532..2551    +  misc_feature   cPPT/CTS (fragment): central polypurine tract and central termination sequence of HIV-1
   2553..2786    +  LTR            3' LTR (ΔU3): self-inactivating 3' long terminal repeat (LTR) from HIV-1
   2864..2985    +  polyA_signal   SV40 poly(A) signal: SV40 polyadenylation signal
   3025..3160    +  rep_origin     SV40 ori: SV40 origin of replication
   3181..3199    -  promoter       T7 promoter: promoter for bacteriophage T7 RNA polymerase
   3207..3362    +  CDS            lacZα (fragment): LacZα fragment of β-galactosidase; lacZ fragment
   3367..3795    +  rep_origin     f1 ori (sequence partly withheld): f1 bacteriophage origin of replication; arrow indicates direction of (+) strand synthesis
   3848..3952    +  promoter       AmpR promoter: bla
   3953..4813    +  CDS            AmpR: β-lactamase; bla; confers resistance to ampicillin, carbenicillin, and related antibiotics
   4984..5572    +  rep_origin     ori: high-copy-number ColE1/pMB1/pBR322/pUC origin of replication
   5755..5847    +  CDS            lacI (fragment): lac repressor; lacI; The lac repressor binds to the lac operator to inhibit transcription in E. coli. This inhibition can be relieved by adding lactose or isopropyl-β-D-thiogalactopyranoside (IPTG).
   5860..5881    +  protein_bind   CAP binding site: CAP binding activates transcription in the presence of cAMP. E. coli catabolite activator protein
   5896..5926    +  promoter       lac promoter: promoter for the E. coli lac operon
   5934..5950    +  protein_bind   lac operator: The lac repressor binds to the lac operator to inhibit transcription in E. coli. This inhibition can be relieved by adding lactose or isopropyl-β-D-thiogalactopyranoside (IPTG). lac repressor encoded by lacI
   5995..6013    +  promoter       T3 promoter: promoter for bacteriophage T3 RNA polymerase
   6041..6267    +  promoter       RSV promoter: Rous sarcoma virus enhancer/promoter
   6268..6448    +  LTR            5' LTR (truncated): truncated 5' long terminal repeat (LTR) from HIV-1
   6495..6620    +  misc_feature   HIV-1 Ψ: packaging signal of human immunodeficiency virus type 1
   6604..6967    +  CDS            HIV-1 gag (fragment): gag protein from human immunodeficiency virus 1; gag
   7113..7346    +  misc_feature   RRE: The Rev response element (RRE) of HIV-1 allows for Rev-dependent mRNA export from the nucleus to the cytoplasm.
   7723..7749    +  CDS            Rev (fragment): human immunodeficiency virus 1 (HIV-1) Rev protein; rev; enhances nuclear export of unspliced and incompletely spliced viral mRNAs
   7753..7993    +  promoter       U6 promoter: RNA polymerase III promoter for human U6 snRNA
   8023..8098    +  misc_RNA       gRNA scaffold: guide RNA scaffold for the Streptococcus pyogenes CRISPR/Cas9 system
   8154..8271    +  misc_feature   cPPT/CTS: central polypurine tract and central termination sequence of HIV-1
>Addgene plasmid #77601 | MAP2K2 gRNA (BRDN0001147718) | addgene full sequence | sequence record 188080 | Addgene Assembled Sequence
CCCGGGTGCAAAGATGGATAAAGTTTTAAACAGAGAGGAATCTTTGCAGCTAATGGACCTTCTAGGTCTT
GAAAGGAGTGGGAATTGGCTCCGGTGCCCGTCAGTGGGCAGAGCGCACATCGCCCACAGTCCCCGAGAAG
TTGGGGGGAGGGGTCGGCAATTGATCCGGTGCCTAGAGAAGGTGGCGCGGGGTAAACTGGGAAAGTGATG
TCGTGTACTGGCTCCGCCTTTTTCCCGAGGGTGGGGGAGAACCGTATATAAGTGCAGTAGTCGCCGTGAA
CGTTCTTTTTCGCAACGGGTTTGCCGCCAGAACACAGGTAAGTGCCGTGTGTGGTTCCCGCGGGCCTGGC
CTCTTTACGGGTTATGGCCCTTGCGTGCCTTGAATTACTTCCACCTGGCTGCAGTACGTGATTCTTGATC
CCGAGCTTCGGGTTGGAAGTGGGTGGGAGAGTTCGAGGCCTTGCGCTTAAGGAGCCCCTTCGCCTCGTGC
TTGAGTTGAGGCCTGGCCTGGGCGCTGGGGCCGCCGCGTGCGAATCTGGTGGCACCTTCGCGCCTGTCTC
GCTGCTTTCGATAAGTCTCTAGCCATTTAAAATTTTTGATGACCTGCTGCGACGCTTTTTTTCTGGCAAG
ATAGTCTTGTAAATGCGGGCCAAGATCTGCACACTGGTATTTCGGTTTTTGGGGCCGCGGGCGGCGACGG
GGCCCGTGCGTCCCAGCGCACATGTTCGGCGAGGCGGGGCCTGCGAGCGCGGCCACCGAGAATCGGACGG
GGGTAGTCTCAAGCTGGCCGGCCTGCTCTGGTGCCTGGCCTCGCGCCGCCGTGTATCGCCCCGCCCTGGG
CGGCAAGGCTGGCCCGGTCGGCACCAGTTGCGTGAGCGGAAAGATGGCCGCTTCCCGGCCCTGCTGCAGG
GAGCTCAAAATGGAGGACGCGGCGCTCGGGAGAGCGGGCGGGTGAGTCACCCACACAAAGGAAAAGGGCC
TTTCCGTCCTCAGCCGTCGCTTCATGTGACTCCACGGAGTACCGGGCGCCGTCCAGGCACCTCGATTAGT
TCTCGAGCTTTTGGAGTACGTCGTCTTTAGGTTGGGGGGAGGGGTTTTATGCGATGGAGTTTCCCCACAC
TGAGTGGGTGGAGACTGAAGTTAGGCCAGCTTGGCACTTGATGTAATTCTCCTTGGAATTTGCCCTTTTT
GAGTTTGGATCTTGGTTCATTCTCAAGCCTCAGACAGTGGTTCAAAGTTTTTTTCTTCCATTTCAGGTGT
CGTGACGTACGGCCACCATGACCGAGTACAAGCCCACGGTGCGCCTCGCCACCCGCGACGACGTCCCCAG
GGCCGTACGCACCCTCGCCGCCGCGTTCGCCGACTACCCCGCCACGCGCCACACCGTCGATCCGGACCGC
CACATCGAGCGGGTCACCGAGCTGCAAGAACTCTTCCTCACGCGCGTCGGGCTCGACATCGGCAAGGTGT
GGGTCGCGGACGACGGCGCCGCCGTGGCGGTCTGGACCACGCCGGAGAGCGTCGAAGCGGGGGCGGTGTT
CGCCGAGATCGGCCCGCGCATGGCCGAGTTGAGCGGTTCCCGGCTGGCCGCGCAGCAACAGATGGAAGGC
CTCCTGGCGCCGCACCGGCCCAAGGAGCCCGCGTGGTTCCTGGCCACCGTCGGAGTCTCGCCCGACCACC
AGGGCAAGGGTCTGGGCAGCGCCGTCGTGCTCCCCGGAGTGGAGGCGGCCGAGCGCGCCGGGGTGCCCGC
CTTCCTGGAGACCTCCGCGCCCCGCAACCTCCCCTTCTACGAGCGGCTCGGCTTCACCGTCACCGCCGAC
GTCGAGGTGCCCGAAGGACCGCGCACCTGGTGCATGACCCGCAAGCCCGGTGCCTGAACGCGTTAAGTCG
ACAATCAACCTCTGGATTACAAAATTTGTGAAAGATTGACTGGTATTCTTAACTATGTTGCTCCTTTTAC
GCTATGTGGATACGCTGCTTTAATGCCTTTGTATCATGCTATTGCTTCCCGTATGGCTTTCATTTTCTCC
TCCTTGTATAAATCCTGGTTGCTGTCTCTTTATGAGGAGTTGTGGCCCGTTGTCAGGCAACGTGGCGTGG
TGTGCACTGTGTTTGCTGACGCAACCCCCACTGGTTGGGGCATTGCCACCACCTGTCAGCTCCTTTCCGG
GACTTTCGCTTTCCCCCTCCCTATTGCCACGGCGGAACTCATCGCCGCCTGCCTTGCCCGCTGCTGGACA
GGGGCTCGGCTGTTGGGCACTGACAATTCCGTGGTGTTGTCGGGGAAATCATCGTCCTTTCCTTGGCTGC
TCGCCTGTGTTGCCACCTGGATTCTGCGCGGGACGTCCTTCTGCTACGTCCCTTCGGCCCTCAATCCAGC
GGACCTTCCTTCCCGCGGCCTGCTGCCGGCTCTGCGGCCTCTTCCGCGTCTTCGCCTTCGCCCTCAGACG
AGTCGGATCTCCCTTTGGGCCGCCTCCCCGCGTCGACTTTAAGACCAATGACTTACAAGGCAGCTGTAGA
TCTTAGCCACTTTTTAAAAGAAAAGGGGGGACTGGAAGGGCTAATTCACTCCCAACGAAGACAAGATCTG
CTTTTTGCTTGTACTGGGTCTCTCTGGTTAGACCAGATCTGAGCCTGGGAGCTCTCTGGCTAACTAGGGA
ACCCACTGCTTAAGCCTCAATAAAGCTTGCCTTGAGTGCTTCAAGTAGTGTGTGCCCGTCTGTTGTGTGA
CTCTGGTAACTAGAGATCCCTCAGACCCTTTTAGTCAGTGTGGAAAATCTCTAGCAGTACGTATAGTAGT
TCATGTCATCTTATTATTCAGTATTTATAACTTGCAAAGAAATGAATATCAGAGAGTGAGAGGAACTTGT
TTATTGCAGCTTATAATGGTTACAAATAAAGCAATAGCATCACAAATTTCACAAATAAAGCATTTTTTTC
ACTGCATTCTAGTTGTGGTTTGTCCAAACTCATCAATGTATCTTATCATGTCTGGCTCTAGCTATCCCGC
CCCTAACTCCGCCCATCCCGCCCCTAACTCCGCCCAGTTCCGCCCATTCTCCGCCCCATGGCTGACTAAT
TTTTTTTATTTATGCAGAGGCCGAGGCCGCCTCGGCCTCTGAGCTATTCCAGAAGTAGTGAGGAGGCTTT
TTTGGAGGCCTAGGGACGTACCCAATTCGCCCTATAGTGAGTCGTATTACGCGCGCTCACTGGCCGTCGT
TTTACAACGTCGTGACTGGGAAAACCCTGGCGTTACCCAACTTAATCGCCTTGCAGCACATCCCCCTTTC
GCCAGCTGGCGTAATAGCGAAGAGGCCCGCACCGATCGCCCTTCCCAACAGTTGCGCAGCCTGAATGGCG
AATGGG
[124 nt withheld, positions 3367-3490]
C
[91 nt withheld, positions 3492-3582]
A
[49 nt withheld, positions 3584-3632]
CCTTTGACGTTGGAGTCCACGTTCTTT
[37 nt withheld, positions 3660-3696]
ACCCTATCTCGGTCTATTCTTTTGATTTATAAGGGATTTTGCCGATTTCGGCCTATTGGTTAAAAAATGA
GCTGATTTAACAAAAATTTAACGCGAATTTTAACAAAATATTAACGCTTACAATTTAGGTGGCACTTTTC
GGGGAAATGTGCGCGGAACCCCTATTTGTTTATTTTTCTAAATACATTCAAATATGTATCCGCTCATGAG
ACAATAACCCTGATAAATGCTTCAATAATATTGAAAAAGGAAGAGTATGAGTATTCAACATTTCCGTGTC
GCCCTTATTCCCTTTTTTGCGGCATTTTGCCTTCCTGTTTTTGCTCACCCAGAAACGCTGGTGAAAGTAA
AAGATGCTGAAGATCAGTTGGGTGCACGAGTGGGTTACATCGAACTGGATCTCAACAGCGGTAAGATCCT
TGAGAGTTTTCGCCCCGAAGAACGTTTTCCAATGATGAGCACTTTTAAAGTTCTGCTATGTGGCGCGGTA
TTATCCCGTATTGACGCCGGGCAAGAGCAACTCGGTCGCCGCATACACTATTCTCAGAATGACTTGGTTG
AGTACTCACCAGTCACAGAAAAGCATCTTACGGATGGCATGACAGTAAGAGAATTATGCAGTGCTGCCAT
AACCATGAGTGATAACACTGCGGCCAACTTACTTCTGACAACGATCGGAGGACCGAAGGAGCTAACCGCT
TTTTTGCACAACATGGGGGATCATGTAACTCGCCTTGATCGTTGGGAACCGGAGCTGAATGAAGCCATAC
CAAACGACGAGCGTGACACCACGATGCCTGTAGCAATGGCAACAACGTTGCGCAAACTATTAACTGGCGA
ACTACTTACTCTAGCTTCCCGGCAACAATTAATAGACTGGATGGAGGCGGATAAAGTTGCAGGACCACTT
CTGCGCTCGGCCCTTCCGGCTGGCTGGTTTATTGCTGATAAATCTGGAGCCGGTGAGCGTGGGTCTCGCG
GTATCATTGCAGCACTGGGGCCAGATGGTAAGCCCTCCCGTATCGTAGTTATCTACACGACGGGGAGTCA
GGCAACTATGGATGAACGAAATAGACAGATCGCTGAGATAGGTGCCTCACTGATTAAGCATTGGTAACTG
TCAGACCAAGTTTACTCATATATACTTTAGATTGATTTAAAACTTCATTTTTAATTTAAAAGGATCTAGG
TGAAGATCCTTTTTGATAATCTCATGACCAAAATCCCTTAACGTGAGTTTTCGTTCCACTGAGCGTCAGA
CCCCGTAGAAAAGATCAAAGGATCTTCTTGAGATCCTTTTTTTCTGCGCGTAATCTGCTGCTTGCAAACA
AAAAAACCACCGCTACCAGCGGTGGTTTGTTTGCCGGATCAAGAGCTACCAACTCTTTTTCCGAAGGTAA
CTGGCTTCAGCAGAGCGCAGATACCAAATACTGTTCTTCTAGTGTAGCCGTAGTTAGGCCACCACTTCAA
GAACTCTGTAGCACCGCCTACATACCTCGCTCTGCTAATCCTGTTACCAGTGGCTGCTGCCAGTGGCGAT
AAGTCGTGTCTTACCGGGTTGGACTCAAGACGATAGTTACCGGATAAGGCGCAGCGGTCGGGCTGAACGG
GGGGTTCGTGCACACAGCCCAGCTTGGAGCGAACGACCTACACCGAACTGAGATACCTACAGCGTGAGCT
ATGAGAAAGCGCCACGCTTCCCGAAGGGAGAAAGGCGGACAGGTATCCGGTAAGCGGCAGGGTCGGAACA
GGAGAGCGCACGAGGGAGCTTCCAGGGGGAAACGCCTGGTATCTTTATAGTCCTGTCGGGTTTCGCCACC
TCTGACTTGAGCGTCGATTTTTGTGATGCTCGTCAGGGGGGCGGAGCCTATGGAAAAACGCCAGCAACGC
GGCCTTTTTACGGTTCCTGGCCTTTTGCTGGCCTTTTGCTCACATGTTCTTTCCTGCGTTATCCCCTGAT
TCTGTGGATAACCGTATTACCGCCTTTGAGTGAGCTGATACCGCTCGCCGCAGCCGAACGACCGAGCGCA
GCGAGTCAGTGAGCGAGGAAGCGGAAGAGCGCCCAATACGCAAACCGCCTCTCCCCGCGCGTTGGCCGAT
TCATTAATGCAGCTGGCACGACAGGTTTCCCGACTGGAAAGCGGGCAGTGAGCGCAACGCAATTAATGTG
AGTTAGCTCACTCATTAGGCACCCCAGGCTTTACACTTTATGCTTCCGGCTCGTATGTTGTGTGGAATTG
TGAGCGGATAACAATTTCACACAGGAAACAGCTATGACCATGATTACGCCAAGCGCGCAATTAACCCTCA
CTAAAGGGAACAAAAGCTGGAGCTGCAAGCTTAATGTAGTCTTATGCAATACTCTTGTAGTCTTGCAACA
TGGTAACGATGAGTTAGCAACATGCCTTACAAGGAGAGAAAAAGCACCGTGCATGCCGATTGGTGGAAGT
AAGGTGGTACGATCGTGCCTTATTAGGAAGGCAACAGACGGGTCTGACATGGATTGGACGAACCACTGAA
TTGCCGCATTGCAGAGATATTGTATTTAAGTGCCTAGCTCGATACATAAACGGGTCTCTCTGGTTAGACC
AGATCTGAGCCTGGGAGCTCTCTGGCTAACTAGGGAACCCACTGCTTAAGCCTCAATAAAGCTTGCCTTG
AGTGCTTCAAGTAGTGTGTGCCCGTCTGTTGTGTGACTCTGGTAACTAGAGATCCCTCAGACCCTTTTAG
TCAGTGTGGAAAATCTCTAGCAGTGGCGCCCGAACAGGGACTTGAAAGCGAAAGGGAAACCAGAGGAGCT
CTCTCGACGCAGGACTCGGCTTGCTGAAGCGCGCACGGCAAGAGGCGAGGGGCGGCGACTGGTGAGTACG
CCAAAAATTTTGACTAGCGGAGGCTAGAAGGAGAGAGATGGGTGCGAGAGCGTCAGTATTAAGCGGGGGA
GAATTAGATCGCGATGGGAAAAAATTCGGTTAAGGCCAGGGGGAAAGAAAAAATATAAATTAAAACATAT
AGTATGGGCAAGCAGGGAGCTAGAACGATTCGCAGTTAATCCTGGCCTGTTAGAAACATCAGAAGGCTGT
AGACAAATACTGGGACAGCTACAACCATCCCTTCAGACAGGATCAGAAGAACTTAGATCATTATATAATA
CAGTAGCAACCCTCTATTGTGTGCATCAAAGGATAGAGATAAAAGACACCAAGGAAGCTTTAGACAAGAT
AGAGGAAGAGCAAAACAAAAGTAAGACCACCGCACAGCAAGCGGCCGCTGATCTTCAGACCTGGAGGAGG
AGATATGAGGGACAATTGGAGAAGTGAATTATATAAATATAAAGTAGTAAAAATTGAACCATTAGGAGTA
GCACCCACCAAGGCAAAGAGAAGAGTGGTGCAGAGAGAAAAAAGAGCAGTGGGAATAGGAGCTTTGTTCC
TTGGGTTCTTGGGAGCAGCAGGAAGCACTATGGGCGCAGCGTCAATGACGCTGACGGTACAGGCCAGACA
ATTATTGTCTGGTATAGTGCAGCAGCAGAACAATTTGCTGAGGGCTATTGAGGCGCAACAGCATCTGTTG
CAACTCACAGTCTGGGGCATCAAGCAGCTCCAGGCAAGAATCCTGGCTGTGGAAAGATACCTAAAGGATC
AACAGCTCCTGGGGATTTGGGGTTGCTCTGGAAAACTCATTTGCACCACTGCTGTGCCTTGGAATGCTAG
TTGGAGTAATAAATCTCTGGAACAGATTTGGAATCACACGACCTGGATGGAGTGGGACAGAGAAATTAAC
AATTACACAAGCTTAATACACTCCTTAATTGAAGAATCGCAAAACCAGCAAGAAAAGAATGAACAAGAAT
TATTGGAATTAGATAAATGGGCAAGTTTGTGGAATTGGTTTAACATAACAAATTGGCTGTGGTATATAAA
ATTATTCATAATGATAGTAGGAGGCTTGGTAGGTTTAAGAATAGTTTTTGCTGTACTTTCTATAGTGAAT
AGAGTTAGGCAGGGATATTCACCATTATCGTTTCAGACCCACCTCCCAACCCCGAGGGGACCCAGAGAGG
GCCTATTTCCCATGATTCCTTCATATTTGCATATACGATACAAGGCTGTTAGAGAGATAATTAGAATTAA
TTTGACTGTAAACACAAAGATATTAGTACAAAATACGTGACGTAGAAAGTAATAATTTCTTGGGTAGTTT
GCAGTTTTAAAATTATGTTTTAAAATGGACTATCATATGCTTACCGTAACTTGAAAGTATTTCGATTTCT
TGGCTTTATATATCTTGTGGAAAGGACGAAACACCGGGCCCATCCCCTACCAGCGAGTTTTAGAGCTAGA
AATAGCAAGTTAAAATAAGGCTAGTCCGTTATCAACTTGAAAAAGTGGCACCGAGTCGGTGCTTTTTTAA
GCTTGGCGTAACTAGATCTTGAGACAAATGGCAGTATTCATCCACAATTTTAAAAGAAAAGGGGGGATTG
GGGGGTACAGTGCAGGGGAAAGAATAGTAGACATAATAGCAACAGACATACAAACTAAAGAATTACAAAA
ACAAATTACAAAAATTCAAAATTTTCGGGTTTATTACAGGGACAGCAGAGATCCACTTTGGCGCCGGCTC
GAGGGGG
