>Addgene plasmid #77601 | MAP2K2 gRNA (BRDN0001147718) | depositor partial sequence | sequence record 145061 | Target Sequence
GGCCCATCCCCTACCAGCGA
