>Addgene plasmid #77601 | MAP2K2 gRNA (BRDN0001147718) | addgene partial sequence | sequence record 188079 | hU6-F
CGTAGAAAGTAATAATTTCTTGGGTAGTTTGCAGTTTTAAAATTATGTTTTAAAATGGACTATCATATGC
TTACCGTAACTTGAAAGTATTTCGATTTCTTGGCTTTATATATCTTGTGGAAAGGACGAAACACCGGGCC
CATCCCCTACCAGCGAGTTTTAGAGCTAGAAATAGCAAGTTAAAATAAGGCTAGTCCGTTATCAACTTGA
AAAAGTGGCACCGAGTCGGTGCTTTTTTAAGCTTGGCGTAACTAGATCTTGAGACAAATGGCAGTATTCA
TCCACAATTTTAAAAGAAAAGGGGGGATTGGGGGGTACAGTGCAGGGGAAAGAATAGTAGACATAATAGC
AACAGACATACAAACTAAAGAATTACAAAAACAAATTACAAAAATTCAAAATTTTCGGGTTTATTACAGG
GACAGCAGAGATCCACTTTGGCGCCGGCTCGAGGGGGCCCGGGTGCAAAGATGGATAAAGTTTTAAACAG
AGAGGAATCTTTGCAGCTAATGGACCTTCTAGGTCTTGAAAGGAGTGGGAATTGGCTCCGGTGCCCGTCA
GTGGGCAGAG
